>Addgene plasmid #143015 | TFORF0145 | addgene full sequence | sequence record 398652 | Addgene NGS Result
TTAATGTAGTCTTATGCAATACTCTTGTAGTCTTGCAACATGGTAACGATGAGTTAGCAACATGCCTTAC
AAGGAGAGAAAAAGCACCGTGCATGCCGATTGGTGGAAGTAAGGTGGTACGATCGTGCCTTATTAGGAAG
GCAACAGACGGGTCTGACATGGATTGGACGAACCACTGAATTGCCGCATTGCAGAGATATTGTATTTAAG
TGCCTAGCTCGATACATAAACGGGTCTCTCTGGTTAGACCAGATCTGAGCCTGGGAGCTCTCTGGCTAAC
TAGGGAACCCACTGCTTAAGCCTCAATAAAGCTTGCCTTGAGTGCTTCAAGTAGTGTGTGCCCGTCTGTT
GTGTGACTCTGGTAACTAGAGATCCCTCAGACCCTTTTAGTCAGTGTGGAAAATCTCTAGCAGTGGCGCC
CGAACAGGGACTTGAAAGCGAAAGGGAAACCAGAGGAGCTCTCTCGACGCAGGACTCGGCTTGCTGAAGC
GCGCACGGCAAGAGGCGAGGGGCGGCGACTGGTGAGTACGCCAAAAATTTTGACTAGCGGAGGCTAGAAG
GAGAGAGATGGGTGCGAGAGCGTCAGTATTAAGCGGGGGAGAATTAGATCGCGATGGGAAAAAATTCGGT
TAAGGCCAGGGGGAAAGAAAAAATATAAATTAAAACATATAGTATGGGCAAGCAGGGAGCTAGAACGATT
CGCAGTTAATCCTGGCCTGTTAGAAACATCAGAAGGCTGTAGACAAATACTGGGACAGCTACAACCATCC
CTTCAGACAGGATCAGAAGAACTTAGATCATTATATAATACAGTAGCAACCCTCTATTGTGTGCATCAAA
GGATAGAGATAAAAGACACCAAGGAAGCTTTAGACAAGATAGAGGAAGAGCAAAACAAAAGTAAGACCAC
CGCACAGCAAGCGGCCGCTGATCTTCAGACCTGGAGGAGGAGATATGAGGGACAATTGGAGAAGTGAATT
ATATAAATATAAAGTAGTAAAAATTGAACCATTAGGAGTAGCACCCACCAAGGCAAAGAGAAGAGTGGTG
CAGAGAGAAAAAAGAGCAGTGGGAATAGGAGCTTTGTTCCTTGGGTTCTTGGGAGCAGCAGGAAGCACTA
TGGGCGCAGCGTCAATGACGCTGACGGTACAGGCCAGACAATTATTGTCTGGTATAGTGCAGCAGCAGAA
CAATTTGCTGAGGGCTATTGAGGCGCAACAGCATCTGTTGCAACTCACAGTCTGGGGCATCAAGCAGCTC
CAGGCAAGAATCCTGGCTGTGGAAAGATACCTAAAGGATCAACAGCTCCTGGGGATTTGGGGTTGCTCTG
GAAAACTCATTTGCACCACTGCTGTGCCTTGGAATGCTAGTTGGAGTAATAAATCTCTGGAACAGATTTG
GAATCACACGACCTGGATGGAGTGGGACAGAGAAATTAACAATTACACAAGCTTAATACACTCCTTAATT
GAAGAATCGCAAAACCAGCAAGAAAAGAATGAACAAGAATTATTGGAATTAGATAAATGGGCAAGTTTGT
GGAATTGGTTTAACATAACAAATTGGCTGTGGTATATAAAATTATTCATAATGATAGTAGGAGGCTTGGT
AGGTTTAAGAATAGTTTTTGCTGTACTTTCTATAGTGAATAGAGTTAGGCAGGGATATTCACCATTATCG
TTTCAGACCCACCTCCCAACCCCGAGGGGACCCATGCATTGCATCTCAATTAGTCAGCAACCAGGTGTGG
AAAGTCCCCAGGCTCCCCAGCAGGCAGAAGTATGCAAAGCATGCGTCTCAATTAGTCAGCAACCATAGTC
CCGCCCCTAACTCCGCCCATCCCGCCCCTAACTCCGCCCAGTTCCGCCCATTCTCCGCCCCATGGCTGAC
TAATTTTTTTTATTTATGCAGAGGCCGAGGCCGCCTCGGCCTCTGAGCTATTCCAGAAGTAGTGAGGAGG
CTTTTTTGGAGGCCTAGGCTTTTGCAAAAAGCTTTCTAGAGGTACCACCGGAGCTTACCATGACCGAGTA
CAAGCCCACGGTGCGCCTCGCCACCCGCGACGACGTCCCCAGGGCCGTACGCACCCTCGCCGCCGCGTTC
GCCGACTACCCCGCCACGCGCCACACCGTCGATCCGGACCGCCACATCGAGCGGGTCACCGAGCTGCAAG
AACTCTTCCTCACGCGCGTCGGGCTCGACATCGGCAAGGTGTGGGTCGCGGACGACGGCGCCGCCGTGGC
GGTCTGGACCACGCCGGAGAGCGTCGAAGCGGGGGCGGTGTTCGCCGAGATCGGCCCGCGCATGGCCGAG
TTGAGCGGTTCCCGGCTGGCCGCGCAGCAACAGATGGAAGGCCTCCTGGCGCCGCACCGGCCCAAGGAGC
CCGCGTGGTTCCTGGCCACCGTCGGCGTCTCGCCCGACCACCAGGGCAAGGGTCTGGGCAGCGCCGTCGT
GCTCCCCGGAGTGGAGGCGGCCGAGCGCGCCGGGGTGCCCGCCTTCCTGGAGACCTCCGCGCCCCGCAAC
CTCCCCTTCTACGAGCGGCTCGGCTTCACCGTCACCGCCGACGTCGAGGTGCCCGAAGGACCGCGCACCT
GGTGCATGACCCGCAAGCCCGGTGCCAGTTAACGAATTCTAGATCTTGAGACAAATGGCAGTATTCATCC
ACAATTTTAAAAGAAAAGGGGGGATTGGGGGGTACAGTGCAGGGGAAAGAATAGTAGACATAATAGCAAC
AGACATACAAACTAAAGAATTACAAAAACAAATTACAAAAATTCAAAATTTTCGGGTTTATTACAGGGAC
AGCAGAGATCCACTTTGGCGCCGGCTCGAGGCCTGCAGGTGCAAAGATGGATAAAGTTTTAAACAGAGAG
GAATCTTTGCAGCTAATGGACCTTCTAGGTCTTGAAAGGAGTGGGAATTGGCTCCGGTGCCCGTCAGTGG
GCAGAGCGCACATCGCCCACAGTCCCCGAGAAGTTGGGGGGAGGGGTCGGCAATTGAACCGGTGCCTAGA
GAAGGTGGCGCGGGGTAAACTGGGAAAGTGATGTCGTGTACTGGCTCCGCCTTTTTCCCGAGGGTGGGGG
AGAACCGTATATAAGTGCAGTAGTCGCCGTGAACGTTCTTTTTCGCAACGGGTTTGCCGCCAGAACACAG
GTAAGTGCCGTGTGTGGTTCCCGCGGGCCTGGCCTCTTTACGGGTTATGGCCCTTGCGTGCCTTGAATTA
CTTCCACCTGGCTGCAGTACGTGATTCTTGATCCCGAGCTTCGGGTTGGAAGTGGGTGGGAGAGTTCGAG
GCCTTGCGCTTAAGGAGCCCCTTCGCCTCGTGCTTGAGTTGAGGCCTGGCCTGGGCGCTGGGGCCGCCGC
GTGCGAATCTGGTGGCACCTTCGCGCCTGTCTCGCTGCTTTCGATAAGTCTCTAGCCATTTAAAATTTTT
GATGACCTGCTGCGACGCTTTTTTTCTGGCAAGATAGTCTTGTAAATGCGGGCCAAGATCTGCACACTGG
TATTTCGGTTTTTGGGGCCGCGGGCGGCGACGGGGCCCGTGCGTCCCAGCGCACATGTTCGGCGAGGCGG
GGCCTGCGAGCGCGGCCACCGAGAATCGGACGGGGGTAGTCTCAAGCTGGCCGGCCTGCTCTGGTGCCTG
GCCTCGCGCCGCCGTGTATCGCCCCGCCCTGGGCGGCAAGGCTGGCCCGGTCGGCACCAGTTGCGTGAGC
GGAAAGATGGCCGCTTCCCGGCCCTGCTGCAGGGAGCTCAAAATGGAGGACGCGGCGCTCGGGAGAGCGG
GCGGGTGAGTCACCCACACAAAGGAAAAGGGCCTTTCCGTCCTCAGCCGTCGCTTCATGTGACTCCACGG
AGTACCGGGCGCCGTCCAGGCACCTCGATTAGTTCTCGAGCTTTTGGAGTACGTCGTCTTTAGGTTGGGG
GGAGGGGTTTTATGCGATGGAGTTTCCCCACACTGAGTGGGTGGAGACTGAAGTTAGGCCAGCTTGGCAC
TTGATGTAATTCTCCTTGGAATTTGCCCTTTTTGAGTTTGGATCTTGGTTCATTCTCAAGCCTCAGACAG
TGGTTCAAAGTTTTTTTCTTCCATTTCAGGTGTCGTGAGGCTAGCACCGCCACCATGTATAAAATGGAAT
ATTCTTACCTCAATTCCTCTGCCTACGAGTCCTGTATGGCTGGGATGGACACCTCGAGCCTGGCTTCAGC
CTATGCTGACTTCAGTTCCTGCAGCCAGGCCAGTGGCTTCCAGTATAACCCGATAAGGACCACTTTTGGG
GCCACGTCCGGCTGCCCTTCCCTCACGCCGGGATCCTGCAGCCTGGGCACCCTCAGGGACCACCAGAGCA
GTCCGTACGCCGCAGTTCCTTACAAACTCTTCACGGACCACGGCGGCCTCAACGAGAAGCGCAAGCAGCG
GCGCATCCGCACCACTTTCACCAGTGCCCAGCTCAAAGAGCTGGAAAGGGTCTTCGCGGAGACTCACTAC
CCCGACATCTACACTCGGGAGGAGCTGGCCCTGAAGATCGACCTCACAGAGGCGCGAGTCCAGGTGTGGT
TCCAGAACCGCCGCGCCAAGTTTCGCAAGCAGGAGCGCGCAGCGGCAGCCGCAGCGGCCGCGGCCAAGAA
CGGCTCCTCGGGCAAAAAGTCTGACTCTTCCAGGGACGACGAGAGCAAAGAGGCCAAGAGCACTGACCCG
GACAGCACTGGGGGCCCAGGTCCCAATCCCAACCCCACCCCCAGCTGCGGGGCGAATGGAGGCGGCGGCG
GCGGGCCCAGCCCGGCTGGAGCTCCGGGGGCGGCGGGGCCCGGGGGCCCGGGAGGCGAACCCGGCAAGGG
CGGCGCAGCAGCAGCGGCGGCGGCCGCGGCAGCGGCGGCGGCGGCAGCGGCAGCGGCGGCAGCTGGAGGC
CTGGCTGCGGCTGGGGGCCCTGGACAAGGCTGGGCTCCCGGCCCCGGCCCCATCACCTCCATCCCGGATT
CGCTTGGGGGTCCCTTCGCCAGCGTCCTATCTTCGCTCCAAAGACCCAACGGTGCCAAAGCCGCCTTAGT
GAAGAGCAGTATGTTCTAGTAATGAACTAGTCCGTAACTTGAAAGTATTTCGATTTCTTGGCTTTATATA
TCTTGTGGAAAGGACGAAAAGCTCGTTGATTCCGAGAAATGACGCGTTAAGTCGACAATCAACCTCTGGA
TTACAAAATTTGTGAAAGATTGACTGGTATTCTTAACTATGTTGCTCCTTTTACGCTATGTGGATACGCT
GCTTTAATGCCTTTGTATCATGCTATTGCTTCCCGTATGGCTTTCATTTTCTCCTCCTTGTATAAATCCT
GGTTGCTGTCTCTTTATGAGGAGTTGTGGCCCGTTGTCAGGCAACGTGGCGTGGTGTGCACTGTGTTTGC
TGACGCAACCCCCACTGGTTGGGGCATTGCCACCACCTGTCAGCTCCTTTCCGGGACTTTCGCTTTCCCC
CTCCCTATTGCCACGGCGGAACTCATCGCCGCCTGCCTTGCCCGCTGCTGGACAGGGGCTCGGCTGTTGG
GCACTGACAATTCCGTGGTGTTGTCGGGGAAATCATCGTCCTTTCCTTGGCTGCTCGCCTGTGTTGCCAC
CTGGATTCTGCGCGGGACGTCCTTCTGCTACGTCCCTTCGGCCCTCAATCCAGCGGACCTTCCTTCCCGC
GGCCTGCTGCCGGCTCTGCGGCCTCTTCCGCGTCTTCGCCTTCGCCCTCAGACGAGTCGGATCTCCCTTT
GGGCCGCCTCCCCGCGTCGACTTTAAGACCAATGACTTACAAGGCAGCTGTAGATCTTAGCCACTTTTTA
AAAGAAAAGGGGGGACTGGAAGGGCTAATTCACTCCCAACGAAGACAAGATCTGCTTTTTGCTTGTACTG
GGTCTCTCTGGTTAGACCAGATCTGAGCCTGGGAGCTCTCTGGCTAACTAGGGAACCCACTGCTTAAGCC
TCAATAAAGCTTGCCTTGAGTGCTTCAAGTAGTGTGTGCCCGTCTGTTGTGTGACTCTGGTAACTAGAGA
TCCCTCAGACCCTTTTAGTCAGTGTGGAAAATCTCTAGCAGTACGTATAGTAGTTCATGTCATCTTATTA
TTCAGTATTTATAACTTGCAAAGAAATGAATATCAGAGAGTGAGAGGAACTTGTTTATTGCAGCTTATAA
TGGTTACAAATAAAGCAATAGCATCACAAATTTCACAAATAAAGCATTTTTTTCACTGCATTCTAGTTGT
GGTTTGTCCAAACTCATCAATGTATCTTATCATGTCTGGCTCTAGCTATCCCGCCCCTAACTCCGCCCAT
CCCGCCCCTAACTCCGCCCAGTTCCGCCCATTCTCCGCCCCATGGCTGACTAATTTTTTTTATTTATGCA
GAGGCCGAGGCCGCCTCGGCCTCTGAGCTATTCCAGAAGTAGTGAGGAGGCTTTTTTGGAGGCCTAGGGA
CGTACCCAATTCGCCCTATAGTGAGTCGTATTACGCGCGCTCACTGGCCGTCGTTTTACAACGTCGTGAC
TGGGAAAACCCTGGCGTTACCCAACTTAATCGCCTTGCAGCACATCCCCCTTTCGCCAGCTGGCGTAATA
GCGAAGAGGCCCGCACCGATCGCCCTTCCCAACAGTTGCGCAGCCTGAATGGCGAATGGG
[124 nt withheld, positions 6641-6764]
C
[91 nt withheld, positions 6766-6856]
A
[49 nt withheld, positions 6858-6906]
CCTTTGACGTTGGAGTCCACGTTCTTT
[37 nt withheld, positions 6934-6970]
ACCCTATCTCGGTCTATTCTTTTGATTTATAAGGGATTTTGCCGATTTCGGCCTATTGGTTAAAAAATGA
GCTGATTTAACAAAAATTTAACGCGAATTTTAACAAAATATTAACGCTTACAATTTAGGTGGCACTTTTC
GGGGAAATGTGCGCGGAACCCCTATTTGTTTATTTTTCTAAATACATTCAAATATGTATCCGCTCATGAG
ACAATAACCCTGATAAATGCTTCAATAATATTGAAAAAGGAAGAGTATGAGTATTCAACATTTCCGTGTC
GCCCTTATTCCCTTTTTTGCGGCATTTTGCCTTCCTGTTTTTGCTCACCCAGAAACGCTGGTGAAAGTAA
AAGATGCTGAAGATCAGTTGGGTGCACGAGTGGGTTACATCGAACTGGATCTCAACAGCGGTAAGATCCT
TGAGAGTTTTCGCCCCGAAGAACGTTTTCCAATGATGAGCACTTTTAAAGTTCTGCTATGTGGCGCGGTA
TTATCCCGTATTGACGCCGGGCAAGAGCAACTCGGTCGCCGCATACACTATTCTCAGAATGACTTGGTTG
AGTACTCACCAGTCACAGAAAAGCATCTTACGGATGGCATGACAGTAAGAGAATTATGCAGTGCTGCCAT
AACCATGAGTGATAACACTGCGGCCAACTTACTTCTGACAACGATCGGAGGACCGAAGGAGCTAACCGCT
TTTTTGCACAACATGGGGGATCATGTAACTCGCCTTGATCGTTGGGAACCGGAGCTGAATGAAGCCATAC
CAAACGACGAGCGTGACACCACGATGCCTGTAGCAATGGCAACAACGTTGCGCAAACTATTAACTGGCGA
ACTACTTACTCTAGCTTCCCGGCAACAATTAATAGACTGGATGGAGGCGGATAAAGTTGCAGGACCACTT
CTGCGCTCGGCCCTTCCGGCTGGCTGGTTTATTGCTGATAAATCTGGAGCCGGTGAGCGTGGGTCTCGCG
GTATCATTGCAGCACTGGGGCCAGATGGTAAGCCCTCCCGTATCGTAGTTATCTACACGACGGGGAGTCA
GGCAACTATGGATGAACGAAATAGACAGATCGCTGAGATAGGTGCCTCACTGATTAAGCATTGGTAACTG
TCAGACCAAGTTTACTCATATATACTTTAGATTGATTTAAAACTTCATTTTTAATTTAAAAGGATCTAGG
TGAAGATCCTTTTTGATAATCTCATGACCAAAATCCCTTAACGTGAGTTTTCGTTCCACTGAGCGTCAGA
CCCCGTAGAAAAGATCAAAGGATCTTCTTGAGATCCTTTTTTTCTGCGCGTAATCTGCTGCTTGCAAACA
AAAAAACCACCGCTACCAGCGGTGGTTTGTTTGCCGGATCAAGAGCTACCAACTCTTTTTCCGAAGGTAA
CTGGCTTCAGCAGAGCGCAGATACCAAATACTGTTCTTCTAGTGTAGCCGTAGTTAGGCCACCACTTCAA
GAACTCTGTAGCACCGCCTACATACCTCGCTCTGCTAATCCTGTTACCAGTGGCTGCTGCCAGTGGCGAT
AAGTCGTGTCTTACCGGGTTGGACTCAAGACGATAGTTACCGGATAAGGCGCAGCGGTCGGGCTGAACGG
GGGGTTCGTGCACACAGCCCAGCTTGGAGCGAACGACCTACACCGAACTGAGATACCTACAGCGTGAGCT
ATGAGAAAGCGCCACGCTTCCCGAAGGGAGAAAGGCGGACAGGTATCCGGTAAGCGGCAGGGTCGGAACA
GGAGAGCGCACGAGGGAGCTTCCAGGGGGAAACGCCTGGTATCTTTATAGTCCTGTCGGGTTTCGCCACC
TCTGACTTGAGCGTCGATTTTTGTGATGCTCGTCAGGGGGGCGGAGCCTATGGAAAAACGCCAGCAACGC
GGCCTTTTTACGGTTCCTGGCCTTTTGCTGGCCTTTTGCTCACATGTTCTTTCCTGCGTTATCCCCTGAT
TCTGTGGATAACCGTATTACCGCCTTTGAGTGAGCTGATACCGCTCGCCGCAGCCGAACGACCGAGCGCA
GCGAGTCAGTGAGCGAGGAAGCGGAAGAGCGCCCAATACGCAAACCGCCTCTCCCCGCGCGTTGGCCGAT
TCATTAATGCAGCTGGCACGACAGGTTTCCCGACTGGAAAGCGGGCAGTGAGCGCAACGCAATTAATGTG
AGTTAGCTCACTCATTAGGCACCCCAGGCTTTACACTTTATGCTTCCGGCTCGTATGTTGTGTGGAATTG
TGAGCGGATAACAATTTCACACAGGAAACAGCTATGACCATGATTACGCCAAGCGCGCAATTAACCCTCA
CTAAAGGGAACAAAAGCTGGAGCTGCAAGC
Features (pLannotate 1.2.2; 31 found; start..end, strand, type, name):
      5..231     +  promoter       RSV promoter: Rous sarcoma virus enhancer/promoter
    232..412     +  LTR            5' LTR (truncated): truncated 5' long terminal repeat (LTR) from HIV-1
    459..584     +  misc_feature   HIV-1 Ψ: packaging signal of human immunodeficiency virus type 1
    568..931     +  CDS            HIV-1 gag (fragment): gag protein from human immunodeficiency virus 1; gag
   1077..1310    +  misc_feature   RRE: The Rev response element (RRE) of HIV-1 allows for Rev-dependent mRNA export from the nucleus to the cytoplasm.
   1687..1713    +  CDS            Rev (fragment): human immunodeficiency virus 1 (HIV-1) Rev protein; rev; enhances nuclear export of unspliced and incompletely spliced viral mRNAs
   1720..1743    +  promoter       SV40 promoter (fragment): SV40 early promoter
   1744..1815    +  promoter       SV40 promoter (fragment): SV40 enhancer and early promoter
   1839..1974    +  rep_origin     SV40 ori: SV40 origin of replication
   2020..2616    +  CDS            PuroR (fragment): puromycin N-acetyltransferase; pac from Streptomyces; confers resistance to puromycin
   2665..2782    +  misc_feature   cPPT/CTS: central polypurine tract and central termination sequence of HIV-1
   2847..2913    +  CDS            small t antigen (fragment): SV40 (simian virus 40) small t antigen
   2920..4098    +  promoter       EF-1α promoter: strong constitutive promoter for human elongation factor EF-1α
   4115..5056    +  CDS            Phox2b: PHX2B_MOUSE - Also known as Pmx2b. Experimental evidence at protein level: Swiss-Prot protein existence level 1. From Mus musculus (Mouse).
   5072..5125    +  promoter       U6 promoter (fragment): RNA polymerase III promoter for human U6 snRNA
   5167..5755    +  misc_feature   WPRE: woodchuck hepatitis virus posttranscriptional regulatory element
   5806..5825    +  misc_feature   cPPT/CTS (fragment): central polypurine tract and central termination sequence of HIV-1
   5827..6060    +  LTR            3' LTR (ΔU3): self-inactivating 3' long terminal repeat (LTR) from HIV-1
   6138..6259    +  polyA_signal   SV40 poly(A) signal: SV40 polyadenylation signal
   6299..6434    +  rep_origin     SV40 ori: SV40 origin of replication
   6455..6473    -  promoter       T7 promoter: promoter for bacteriophage T7 RNA polymerase
   6481..6636    +  CDS            lacZα (fragment): LacZα fragment of β-galactosidase; lacZ fragment
   6641..7069    +  rep_origin     f1 ori (sequence partly withheld): f1 bacteriophage origin of replication; arrow indicates direction of (+) strand synthesis
   7122..7226    +  promoter       AmpR promoter: bla
   7227..8087    +  CDS            AmpR: β-lactamase; bla; confers resistance to ampicillin, carbenicillin, and related antibiotics
   8258..8846    +  rep_origin     ori: high-copy-number ColE1/pMB1/pBR322/pUC origin of replication
   9029..9121    +  CDS            lacI (fragment): lac repressor; lacI; The lac repressor binds to the lac operator to inhibit transcription in E. coli. This inhibition can be relieved by adding lactose or isopropyl-β-D-thiogalactopyranoside (IPTG).
   9134..9155    +  protein_bind   CAP binding site: CAP binding activates transcription in the presence of cAMP. E. coli catabolite activator protein
   9170..9200    +  promoter       lac promoter: promoter for the E. coli lac operon
   9208..9224    +  protein_bind   lac operator: The lac repressor binds to the lac operator to inhibit transcription in E. coli. This inhibition can be relieved by adding lactose or isopropyl-β-D-thiogalactopyranoside (IPTG). lac repressor encoded by lacI
   9269..9287    +  promoter       T3 promoter: promoter for bacteriophage T3 RNA polymerase
