[The description below was written by a language model from this plasmid's Addgene catalogue record and pLannotate feature annotations shown in this document.]
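Description:
TFORF0145 is a lentiviral mammalian expression plasmid built on the pLX_TRC317 backbone. It carries the human transcription factor PHOX2B as one member of a barcoded transcription factor ORF collection. In bacteria it is maintained through a high-copy ColE1/pUC-type origin and ampicillin resistance (AmpR with its bla promoter). An f1 origin and remnants of a lac/lacZα cloning region flanked by T7 and T3 promoters are also present. The depositor warns that recombination can occur, as is common for LTR-containing plasmids.

The viral portion has a third-generation layout. An RSV promoter drives a truncated HIV-1 5' LTR, followed by the Ψ packaging signal with a partial gag sequence, the Rev response element and a cPPT/CTS. It ends with a self-inactivating ΔU3 3' LTR and a downstream SV40 poly(A) signal. Two cassettes lie between the LTRs. The first is an SV40 promoter/origin driving puromycin N-acetyltransferase, which allows selection of transduced cells. The second is the strong constitutive EF-1α promoter driving the PHOX2B ORF, followed by a WPRE that enhances transcript expression. The annotation tool matched the ORF to mouse Phox2b, which probably reflects close conservation, since the catalogue lists the synthesized insert as human.

The record states that each ORF is paired with a unique 24-bp barcode. This barcode is not annotated in the feature table, though the listed insert size is larger than the annotated coding region, so it may sit in the short stretch between the ORF and the WPRE. The barcode allows the transcription factor to be identified by sequencing in pooled overexpression screens, such as those for factors that direct cell differentiation.
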