Addgene plasmid #143015: TFORF0145
Purpose: Lentiviral vector for overexpressing transcription factor ORFs with unique 24-bp barcodes. Barcodes facilitate identification of transcription factors in pooled screens.
Depositing lab: Feng Zhang. Depositing organization: Broad Institute. Publication: A transcription factor atlas of directed differentiation. Joung J, Ma S, Tay T, Geiger-Schuller KR, Kirchgatterer PC, Verdine VK, Guo B, Arias-Garcia MA, Allen WE, Singh A, Kuksenko O, Abudayyeh OO, Gootenberg JS, Fu Z, Macrae RK, Buenrostro JD, Regev A, Zhang F. Cell. 2023 Jan 5;186(1):209-229.e26. doi: 10.1016/j.cell.2022.11.026. PubMed 36608654.
Backbone
  Vector backbone: pLX_TRC317
  Backbone manufacturer: Broad Institute Genetic Perturbation Platform
  Backbone size w/o insert (bp): 8264
  Vector type: Mammalian Expression, Lentiviral
  Selectable markers: Puromycin
Growth in bacteria
  Bacterial resistance: Ampicillin, 100 μg/mL
  Growth temperature: 37°C
  Growth strain: NEB Stable
  Copy number: High Copy
Gene/Insert
  Gene/Insert name: PHOX2B
  Species: H. sapiens (human)
  Insert size (bp): 1046
  Entrez Gene: PHOX2B (a.k.a. CCHS, NBLST2, NBPhox, PMX2B)
  Promoter: EF1a
  Cloning method: Unknown
  Sequencing primers: 5′ GGGTGGAGACTGAAGTTAGGCCAG; 3′ CACATAGCGTAAAAGGAGCAACATAG
Terms and licenses: Academic/Nonprofit Terms; Industry Terms: Not Available to Industry
Depositor comments: NM_003924,ENST00000226382 . The transcription factor ORF portion of this plasmid was synthesized by Genewiz. Please test multiple small colonies in case of plasmid recombination. To make this collection available in a timely manner, a portion of this collection was not fully sequenced by Addgene. If an Addgene verified full plasmid sequence is not available, please contact us prior to placing an order to request the full sequence.
How to cite: TFORF0145 was a gift from Feng Zhang (Addgene plasmid # 143015 ; http://n2t.net/addgene:143015 ; RRID:Addgene_143015)
