>Addgene plasmid #143015 | TFORF0145 | depositor partial sequence | sequence record 281183 | Insert
ACCGCCACCATGTATAAAATGGAATATTCTTACCTCAATTCCTCTGCCTACGAGTCCTGTATGGCTGGGA
TGGACACCTCGAGCCTGGCTTCAGCCTATGCTGACTTCAGTTCCTGCAGCCAGGCCAGTGGCTTCCAGTA
TAACCCGATAAGGACCACTTTTGGGGCCACGTCCGGCTGCCCTTCCCTCACGCCGGGATCCTGCAGCCTG
GGCACCCTCAGGGACCACCAGAGCAGTCCGTACGCCGCAGTTCCTTACAAACTCTTCACGGACCACGGCG
GCCTCAACGAGAAGCGCAAGCAGCGGCGCATCCGCACCACTTTCACCAGTGCCCAGCTCAAAGAGCTGGA
AAGGGTCTTCGCGGAGACTCACTACCCCGACATCTACACTCGGGAGGAGCTGGCCCTGAAGATCGACCTC
ACAGAGGCGCGAGTCCAGGTGTGGTTCCAGAACCGCCGCGCCAAGTTTCGCAAGCAGGAGCGCGCAGCGG
CAGCCGCAGCGGCCGCGGCCAAGAACGGCTCCTCGGGCAAAAAGTCTGACTCTTCCAGGGACGACGAGAG
CAAAGAGGCCAAGAGCACTGACCCGGACAGCACTGGGGGCCCAGGTCCCAATCCCAACCCCACCCCCAGC
TGCGGGGCGAATGGAGGCGGCGGCGGCGGGCCCAGCCCGGCTGGAGCTCCGGGGGCGGCGGGGCCCGGGG
GCCCGGGAGGCGAACCCGGCAAGGGCGGCGCAGCAGCAGCGGCGGCGGCCGCGGCAGCGGCGGCGGCGGC
AGCGGCAGCGGCGGCAGCTGGAGGCCTGGCTGCGGCTGGGGGCCCTGGACAAGGCTGGGCTCCCGGCCCC
GGCCCCATCACCTCCATCCCGGATTCGCTTGGGGGTCCCTTCGCCAGCGTCCTATCTTCGCTCCAAAGAC
CCAACGGTGCCAAAGCCGCCTTAGTGAAGAGCAGTATGTTCTAGTAATGAACTAGTCCGTAACTTGAAAG
TATTTCGATTTCTTGGCTTTATATATCTTGTGGAAAGGACGAAAAGCTCGTTGATTCCGAGAAATG
