>Addgene plasmid #143015 | TFORF0145 | depositor partial sequence | sequence record 281184 | Barcode
AAAGCTCGTTGATTCCGAGAAATG
